>Addgene plasmid #199236 | pET32a-hTGFa | addgene full sequence | sequence record 394503 | Addgene NGS Result
TGGCGAATGGG
[124 nt withheld, positions 12-135]
C
[91 nt withheld, positions 137-227]
A
[49 nt withheld, positions 229-277]
CCTTTGACGTTGGAGTCCACGTTCTTT
[37 nt withheld, positions 305-341]
ACCCTATCTCGGTCTATTCTTTTGATTTATAAGGGATTTTGCCGATTTCGGCCTATTGGTTAAAAAATGA
GCTGATTTAACAAAAATTTAACGCGAATTTTAACAAAATATTAACGCTTACAATTTAGGTGGCACTTTTC
GGGGAAATGTGCGCGGAACCCCTATTTGTTTATTTTTCTAAATACATTCAAATATGTATCCGCTCATGAG
ACAATAACCCTGATAAATGCTTCAATAATATTGAAAAAGGAAGAGTATGAGTATTCAACATTTCCGTGTC
GCCCTTATTCCCTTTTTTGCGGCATTTTGCCTTCCTGTTTTTGCTCACCCAGAAACGCTGGTGAAAGTAA
AAGATGCTGAAGATCAGTTGGGTGCACGAGTGGGTTACATCGAACTGGATCTCAACAGCGGTAAGATCCT
TGAGAGTTTTCGCCCCGAAGAACGTTTTCCAATGATGAGCACTTTTAAAGTTCTGCTATGTGGCGCGGTA
TTATCCCGTATTGACGCCGGGCAAGAGCAACTCGGTCGCCGCATACACTATTCTCAGAATGACTTGGTTG
AGTACTCACCAGTCACAGAAAAGCATCTTACGGATGGCATGACAGTAAGAGAATTATGCAGTGCTGCCAT
AACCATGAGTGATAACACTGCGGCCAACTTACTTCTGACAACGATCGGAGGACCGAAGGAGCTAACCGCT
TTTTTGCACAACATGGGGGATCATGTAACTCGCCTTGATCGTTGGGAACCGGAGCTGAATGAAGCCATAC
CAAACGACGAGCGTGACACCACGATGCCTGCAGCAATGGCAACAACGTTGCGCAAACTATTAACTGGCGA
ACTACTTACTCTAGCTTCCCGGCAACAATTAATAGACTGGATGGAGGCGGATAAAGTTGCAGGACCACTT
CTGCGCTCGGCCCTTCCGGCTGGCTGGTTTATTGCTGATAAATCTGGAGCCGGTGAGCGTGGGTCTCGCG
GTATCATTGCAGCACTGGGGCCAGATGGTAAGCCCTCCCGTATCGTAGTTATCTACACGACGGGGAGTCA
GGCAACTATGGATGAACGAAATAGACAGATCGCTGAGATAGGTGCCTCACTGATTAAGCATTGGTAACTG
TCAGACCAAGTTTACTCATATATACTTTAGATTGATTTAAAACTTCATTTTTAATTTAAAAGGATCTAGG
TGAAGATCCTTTTTGATAATCTCATGACCAAAATCCCTTAACGTGAGTTTTCGTTCCACTGAGCGTCAGA
CCCCGTAGAAAAGATCAAAGGATCTTCTTGAGATCCTTTTTTTCTGCGCGTAATCTGCTGCTTGCAAACA
AAAAAACCACCGCTACCAGCGGTGGTTTGTTTGCCGGATCAAGAGCTACCAACTCTTTTTCCGAAGGTAA
CTGGCTTCAGCAGAGCGCAGATACCAAATACTGTCCTTCTAGTGTAGCCGTAGTTAGGCCACCACTTCAA
GAACTCTGTAGCACCGCCTACATACCTCGCTCTGCTAATCCTGTTACCAGTGGCTGCTGCCAGTGGCGAT
AAGTCGTGTCTTACCGGGTTGGACTCAAGACGATAGTTACCGGATAAGGCGCAGCGGTCGGGCTGAACGG
GGGGTTCGTGCACACAGCCCAGCTTGGAGCGAACGACCTACACCGAACTGAGATACCTACAGCGTGAGCT
ATGAGAAAGCGCCACGCTTCCCGAAGGGAGAAAGGCGGACAGGTATCCGGTAAGCGGCAGGGTCGGAACA
GGAGAGCGCACGAGGGAGCTTCCAGGGGGAAACGCCTGGTATCTTTATAGTCCTGTCGGGTTTCGCCACC
TCTGACTTGAGCGTCGATTTTTGTGATGCTCGTCAGGGGGGCGGAGCCTATGGAAAAACGCCAGCAACGC
GGCCTTTTTACGGTTCCTGGCCTTTTGCTGGCCTTTTGCTCACATGTTCTTTCCTGCGTTATCCCCTGAT
TCTGTGGATAACCGTATTACCGCCTTTGAGTGAGCTGATACCGCTCGCCGCAGCCGAACGACCGAGCGCA
GCGAGTCAGTGAGCGAGGAAGCGGAAGAGCGCCTGATGCGGTATTTTCTCCTTACGCATCTGTGCGGTAT
TTCACACCGCAATGGTGCACTCTCAGTACAATCTGCTCTGATGCCGCATAGTTAAGCCAGTATACACTCC
GCTATCGCTACGTGACTGGGTCATGGCTGCGCCCCGACACCCGCCAACACCCGCTGACGCGCCCTGACGG
GCTTGTCTGCTCCCGGCATCCGCTTACAGACAAGCTGTGACCGTCTCCGGGAGCTGCATGTGTCAGAGGT
TTTCACCGTCATCACCGAAACGCGCGAGGCAGCTGCGGTAAAGCTCATCAGCGTGGTCGTGAAGCGATTC
ACAGATGTCTGCCTGTTCATCCGCGTCCAGCTCGTTGAGTTTCTCCAGAAGCGTTAATGTCTGGCTTCTG
ATAAAGCGGGCCATGTTAAGGGCGGTTTTTTCCTGTTTGGTCACTGATGCCTCCGTGTAAGGGGGATTTC
TGTTCATGGGGGTAATGATACCGATGAAACGAGAGAGGATGCTCACGATACGGGTTACTGATGATGAACA
TGCCCGGTTACTGGAACGTTGTGAGGGTAAACAACTGGCGGTATGGATGCGGCGGGACCAGAGAAAAATC
ACTCAGGGTCAATGCCAGCGCTTCGTTAATACAGATGTAGGTGTTCCACAGGGTAGCCAGCAGCATCCTG
CGATGCAGATCCGGAACATAATGGTGCAGGGCGCTGACTTCCGCGTTTCCAGACTTTACGAAACACGGAA
ACCGAAGACCATTCATGTTGTTGCTCAGGTCGCAGACGTTTTGCAGCAGCAGTCGCTTCACGTTCGCTCG
CGTATCGGTGATTCATTCTGCTAACCAGTAAGGCAACCCCGCCAGCCTAGCCGGGTCCTCAACGACAGGA
GCACGATCATGCGCACCCGTGGGGCCGCCATGCCGGCGATAATGGCCTGCTTCTCGCCGAAACGTTTGGT
GGCGGGACCAGTGACGAAGGCTTGAGCGAGGGCGTGCAAGATTCCGAATACCGCAAGCGACAGGCCGATC
ATCGTCGCGCTCCAGCGAAAGCGGTCCTCGCCGAAAATGACCCAGAGCGCTGCCGGCACCTGTCCTACGA
GTTGCATGATAAAGAAGACAGTCATAAGTGCGGCGACGATAGTCATGCCCCGCGCCCACCGGAAGGAGCT
GACTGGGTTGAAGGCTCTCAAGGGCATCGGTCGAGATCCCGGTGCCTAATGAGTGAGCTAACTTACATTA
ATTGCGTTGCGCTCACTGCCCGCTTTCCAGTCGGGAAACCTGTCGTGCCAGCTGCATTAATGAATCGGCC
AACGCGCGGGGAGAGGCGGTTTGCGTATTGGGCGCCAGGGTGGTTTTTCTTTTCACCAGTGAGACGGGCA
ACAGCTGATTGCCCTTCACCGCCTGGCCCTGAGAGAGTTGCAGCAAGCGGTCCACGCTGGTTTGCCCCAG
CAGGCGAAAATCCTGTTTGATGGTGGTTAACGGCGGGATATAACATGAGCTGTCTTCGGTATCGTCGTAT
CCCACTACCGAGATGTCCGCACCAACGCGCAGCCCGGACTCGGTAATGGCGCGCATTGCGCCCAGCGCCA
TCTGATCGTTGGCAACCAGCATCGCAGTGGGAACGATGCCCTCATTCAGCATTTGCATGGTTTGTTGAAA
ACCGGACATGGCACTCCAGTCGCCTTCCCGTTCCGCTATCGGCTGAATTTGATTGCGAGTGAGATATTTA
TGCCAGCCAGCCAGACGCAGACGCGCCGAGACAGAACTTAATGGGCCCGCTAACAGCGCGATTTGCTGGT
GACCCAATGCGACCAGATGCTCCACGCCCAGTCGCGTACCGTCTTCATGGGAGAAAATAATACTGTTGAT
GGGTGTCTGGTCAGAGACATCAAGAAATAACGCCGGAACATTAGTGCAGGCAGCTTCCACAGCAATGGCA
TCCTGGTCATCCAGCGGATAGTTAATGATCAGCCCACTGACGCGTTGCGCGAGAAGATTGTGCACCGCCG
CTTTACAGGCTTCGACGCCGCTTCGTTCTACCATCGACACCACCACGCTGGCACCCAGTTGATCGGCGCG
AGATTTAATCGCCGCGACAATTTGCGACGGCGCGTGCAGGGCCAGACTGGAGGTGGCAACGCCAATCAGC
AACGACTGTTTGCCCGCCAGTTGTTGTGCCACGCGGTTGGGAATGTAATTCAGCTCCGCCATCGCCGCTT
CCACTTTTTCCCGCGTTTTCGCAGAAACGTGGCTGGCCTGGTTCACCACGCGGGAAACGGTCTGATAAGA
GACACCGGCATACTCTGCGACATCGTATAACGTTACTGGTTTCACATTCACCACCCTGAATTGACTCTCT
TCCGGGCGCTATCATGCCATACCGCGAAAGGTTTTGCGCCATTCGATGGTGTCCGGGATCTCGACGCTCT
CCCTTATGCGACTCCTGCATTAGGAAGCAGCCCAGTAGTAGGTTGAGGCCGTTGAGCACCGCCGCCGCAA
GGAATGGTGCATGCAAGGAGATGGCGCCCAACAGTCCCCCGGCCACGGGGCCTGCCACCATACCCACGCC
GAAACAAGCGCTCATGAGCCCGAAGTGGCGAGCCCGATCTTCCCCATCGGTGATGTCGGCGATATAGGCG
CCAGCAACCGCACCTGTGGCGCCGGTGATGCCGGCCACGATGCGTCCGGCGTAGAGGATCGAGATCGATC
TCGATCCCGCGAAATTAATACGACTCACTATAGGGGAATTGTGAGCGGATAACAATTCCCCTCTAGAAAT
AATTTTGTTTAACTTTAAGAAGGAGATATACATATGAGCGATAAAATTATTCACCTGACTGACGACAGTT
TTGACACGGATGTACTCAAAGCGGACGGGGCGATCCTCGTCGATTTCTGGGCAGAGTGGTGCGGTCCGTG
CAAAATGATCGCCCCGATTCTGGATGAAATCGCTGACGAATATCAGGGCAAACTGACCGTTGCAAAACTG
AACATCGATCAAAACCCTGGCACTGCGCCGAAATATGGCATCCGTGGTATCCCGACTCTGCTGCTGTTCA
AAAACGGTGAAGTGGCGGCAACCAAAGTGGGTGCACTGTCTAAAGGTCAGTTGAAAGAGTTCCTCGACGC
TAACCTGGCCGGTTCTGGTTCTGGCCATATGCACCATCATCATCATCATTCTTCTGGTCTGGTGCCACGC
GGTTCTGGTATGAAAGAAACCGCTGCTGCTAAATTCGAACGCCAGCACATGGACAGCCCAGATCTGGGTA
CCGACGACGACGACAAGGCCATGGCTGTTGTGAGTCATTTTAATGATTGTCCGGATAGTCATACCCAGTT
TTGCTTTCATGGTACCTGTCGTTTTCTGGTGCAGGAAGATAAACCGGCCTGCGTGTGCCATAGTGGCTAT
GTGGGTGCACGCTGTGAACATGCAGATCTGCTGGCCAAGCTTTAACTCGAGCACCACCACCACCACCACT
GAGATCCGGCTGCTAACAAAGCCCGAAAGGAAGCTGAGTTGGCTGCTGCCACCGCTGAGCAATAACTAGC
ATAACCCCTTGGGGCCTCTAAACGGGTCTTGAGGGGTTTTTTGCTGAAAGGAGGAACTATATCCGGAT
Features (pLannotate 1.2.2; 21 found; start..end, strand, type, name):
     12..440     +  rep_origin     f1 ori (sequence partly withheld): f1 bacteriophage origin of replication; arrow indicates direction of (+) strand synthesis
    493..597     +  promoter       AmpR promoter: bla
    598..1458    +  CDS            AmpR: β-lactamase; bla; confers resistance to ampicillin, carbenicillin, and related antibiotics
   1629..2217    +  rep_origin     ori: high-copy-number ColE1/pMB1/pBR322/pUC origin of replication
   2403..2542    -  misc_feature   bom: basis of mobility region from pBR322
   2644..2835    -  CDS            rop: Rop protein, which maintains plasmids at low copy number; rop
   2852..3232    +  CDS            YPB1_ECOLX: Protein predicted: Swiss-Prot protein existence level 4. From Escherichia coli.
   3304..3595    -  CDS            TcR (fragment): tetracycline efflux protein; tet; confers resistance to tetracycline
   3610..3631    -  protein_bind   CAP binding site: CAP binding activates transcription in the presence of cAMP. E. coli catabolite activator protein
   3644..4726    -  CDS            lacI: lac repressor; lacI; The lac repressor binds to the lac operator to inhibit transcription in E. coli. This inhibition can be relieved by adding lactose or isopropyl-β-D-thiogalactopyranoside (IPTG).
   4727..4804    -  promoter       lacI promoter: lacI
   4812..5091    -  CDS            TcR (fragment): tetracycline efflux protein; tet; confers resistance to tetracycline
   5117..5135    +  promoter       T7 promoter: promoter for bacteriophage T7 RNA polymerase
   5136..5160    +  protein_bind   lac operator: The lac repressor binds to the lac operator to inhibit transcription in E. coli. This inhibition can be relieved by adding lactose or isopropyl-β-D-thiogalactopyranoside (IPTG). lac repressor encoded by lacI
   5175..5197    +  RBS            RBS: efficient ribosome binding site from bacteriophage T7 gene 10 (Olins and Rangwala, 1989)
   5205..5531    +  CDS            TrxA: E. coli thioredoxin; trxA
   5604..5648    +  CDS            S-Tag: affinity and epitope tag derived from pancreatic ribonuclease A
   5688..5837    +  CDS            TGFA: TGFA_RABIT - Experimental evidence at transcript level: Swiss-Prot protein existence level 2. TGF alpha is a mitogenic polypeptide that is able to bind to the EGF receptor/EGFR and to act synergistically with TGF beta to promote anchorage-independent cell proliferation in soft agar (By similarity). Inhibitor of acid secretion. Inhibitor of aminopyrine uptake in parietal cells (in vitro). From Oryctolagus cuniculus (Rabbit).
   5853..5870    +  CDS            9xHis (fragment): 9xHis affinity tag
   5880..5929    +  CDS            SET1 (fragment): solubility-enhancement tag derived from T7 phage gene 10B
   5937..5984    +  terminator     T7 terminator: transcription terminator for bacteriophage T7 RNA polymerase
