[The description below was written by a language model from this plasmid's Addgene catalogue record and pLannotate feature annotations shown in this document.]
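Description:
pET32a-hTGFa is a bacterial expression plasmid built on the pET32a(+) backbone for producing a partial human transforming growth factor alpha (TGFA) fragment in E. coli as a soluble thioredoxin fusion. The sequenced record is about 6.0 kb. It replicates from a pBR322-type ColE1 origin accompanied by the bom region and the rop gene, which holds copy number low, consistent with the catalogue's low-copy designation. It also carries an f1 phage origin. Selection is by ampicillin through the bla β-lactamase gene. The short tetracycline-resistance fragments and the predicted YPB1 reading frame in the annotation are non-functional pBR322 remnants of the backbone.

The expression cassette is driven by a T7 promoter followed by a lac operator and the T7 gene 10 ribosome binding site, with a plasmid-borne lacI gene supplying repressor. Transcription therefore requires a host that provides T7 RNA polymerase and is induced with IPTG, ending at the T7 terminator. The 150 bp TGFA insert sits downstream of an N-terminal TrxA–6xHis–S-tag module. Thioredoxin promotes solubility, the His tag allows affinity purification, and the S-tag serves for affinity capture or detection. According to the record, thrombin and enterokinase sites lie N-terminal to the insert, so the fusion partner can be removed. The annotation tool matched the insert to rabbit TGFA, but the catalogue gives the species as human. A vector-derived His-tag sequence lies downstream of the insert, and the record does not indicate whether it is translated. The cloning sites used are also unrecorded. The plasmid belongs to a toolkit for recombinant production of human EGF-family growth factors in active conformation.
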