Addgene plasmid #199236: pET32a-hTGFa
Purpose: Bacterial production of soluble, active target proteins; Nterm thrombin and enterokinase cleavage sites.
Depositing lab: Nilson Zanchin. Depositing organization: Fundacao Oswaldo Cruz (Fiocruz). Publication: A toolkit for recombinant production of seven human EGF family growth factors in active conformation. Ferreira AS, Lopacinski A, Batista M, Hiraiwa PM, Guimaraes BG, Zanchin NIT. Sci Rep. 2022 Mar 23;12(1):5034. doi: 10.1038/s41598-022-09060-9. PubMed 35322149.
Backbone
  Vector backbone: pET32a(+)
  Backbone manufacturer: EMD Biosciences
  Backbone size w/o insert (bp): 5863
  Vector type: Bacterial Expression
Growth in bacteria
  Bacterial resistance: Ampicillin, 100 μg/mL
  Growth temperature: 37°C
  Growth strain: DH5alpha
  Copy number: Low Copy
Gene/Insert
  Gene/Insert name: Transforming growth factor alpha, partial (alt name: TFGA)
  Species: H. sapiens (human)
  Insert size (bp): 150
  Entrez Gene: TGFA (a.k.a. TFGA)
  Promoter: T7
  Tag / fusion protein: TrxA-6xHis-S-tag (N terminal on insert)
  Cloning method: Restriction Enzyme; 5′ cloning site Unknown (unknown if destroyed); 3′ cloning site Unknown (unknown if destroyed)
  Sequencing primers: 5′ T7 promoter; 3′ T7 terminator
Terms and licenses: Academic/Nonprofit Terms; Industry Terms: Not Available to Industry
How to cite: pET32a-hTGFa was a gift from Nilson Zanchin (Addgene plasmid # 199236 ; http://n2t.net/addgene:199236 ; RRID:Addgene_199236)
