>Addgene plasmid #199236 | pET32a-hTGFa | depositor partial sequence | sequence record 386034 | TGFA gene
GTTGTGAGTCATTTTAATGATTGTCCGGATAGTCATACCCAGTTTTGCTTTCATGGTACCTGTCGTTTTC
TGGTGCAGGAAGATAAACCGGCCTGCGTGTGCCATAGTGGCTATGTGGGTGCACGCTGTGAACATGCAGA
TCTGCTGGCC
